Addgene plasmid #60657: pCAG-mNaChBacMut-T2A-tdTomato
Purpose: Expresses mNaChBacMut-T2A-tdTomato
Depositing lab: Massimo Scanziani. Depositing organization: University of California, San Diego (UCSD). Publication: Equalizing excitation-inhibition ratios across visual cortical neurons. Xue M, Atallah BV, Scanziani M. Nature. 2014 Jul 31;511(7511):596-600. doi: 10.1038/nature13321. Epub 2014 Jun 22. PubMed 25043046.
Backbone
  Vector backbone: pCAG
  Backbone size w/o insert (bp): 5508
  Total vector size (bp): 7808
  Vector type: Mammalian Expression
Growth in bacteria
  Bacterial resistance: Ampicillin, 100 μg/mL
  Growth temperature: 37°C
  Growth strain: Stbl2
  Copy number: Unknown
Gene/Insert
  Gene/Insert name: mNaChBacMut-T2A-tdTomato
  Species: e. coli
  Insert size (bp): 2300
  Mutation: E191K
  Cloning method: Unknown
  Sequencing primers: 5′ pCAG-F; 3′ SV40pA-R
Terms and licenses: Academic/Nonprofit Terms; Industry Terms: Not Available to Industry
How to cite: pCAG-mNaChBacMut-T2A-tdTomato was a gift from Massimo Scanziani (Addgene plasmid # 60657 ; http://n2t.net/addgene:60657 ; RRID:Addgene_60657)
