[The description below was written by a language model from this plasmid's Addgene catalogue record and pLannotate feature annotations shown in this document.]
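Description:
pCAG-mNaChBacMut-T2A-tdTomato is a mammalian expression plasmid built on a pCAG backbone with pBluescript-derived bacterial sequences. It is propagated in E. coli through a high-copy ColE1/pUC-type origin and selected with ampicillin via the β-lactamase gene. An f1 phage origin, remnants of the lacZα/lac promoter region, and flanking T7 and T3 promoters are carried over from the cloning vector and play no part in mammalian expression.

The payload is driven by the CAG promoter, annotated here as the CMV immediate-early enhancer, the chicken β-actin promoter and a chimeric β-actin/β-globin intron, which together give strong, constitutive expression in many mammalian cell types. The insert is recorded as mNaChBacMut-T2A-tdTomato carrying an E191K mutation. By its name, this is a mutant form of the bacterial voltage-gated sodium channel NaChBac. The catalogue lists the species as E. coli, and the record does not state the functional effect of the mutation. The channel sequence is not annotated by the feature tool, but an unannotated gap between the promoter region and tdTomato is consistent with its position. The T2A self-cleaving peptide lets the channel and the red-orange tandem-dimer reporter tdTomato be produced as separate proteins from one transcript, so fluorescence marks expressing cells. An SV40 polyadenylation signal terminates the transcript.

The stated purpose is simply expression of this cassette, and the associated study concerns excitation-inhibition ratios in visual cortical neurons. The catalogue gives a total size of 7,808 bp, whereas the depositor's full sequence is 7,316 nt, a discrepancy the record does not explain.
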