Features (pLannotate 1.2.2; 20 found; start..end, strand, type, name):
     28..46      +  promoter       T7 promoter: promoter for bacteriophage T7 RNA polymerase
     55..96      -  misc_feature   MCS (fragment): pBluescript multiple cloning site
    193..496     +  enhancer       CMV enhancer: human cytomegalovirus immediate early enhancer
    498..775     +  promoter       chicken β-actin promoter: No description available
    777..1794    +  intron         chimeric intron: chimera between introns from chicken β-actin and rabbit β-globin
   1792..1875    +  CDS            HBB (fragment): HBB_LEPEU - Experimental evidence at protein level: Swiss-Prot protein existence level 1. Involved in oxygen transport from the lung to the various peripheral tissues. From Lepus europaeus (European hare).
   2789..4216    +  CDS            tdTomato: tdTomato is a basic (constitutively fluorescent) orange fluorescent protein published in 2004, derived from Discosoma sp.. It is reported to be a somewhat slowly-maturing tandem dimer with low acid sensitivity.
   4234..4318    +  CDS            large T antigen (fragment): large T antigen from SV40 (simian virus 40)
   4341..4462    +  polyA_signal   SV40 poly(A) signal: SV40 polyadenylation signal
   4482..4517    -  misc_feature   MCS (fragment): pBluescript multiple cloning site
   4530..4548    -  promoter       T3 promoter: promoter for bacteriophage T3 RNA polymerase
   4593..4609    -  protein_bind   lac operator: The lac repressor binds to the lac operator to inhibit transcription in E. coli. This inhibition can be relieved by adding lactose or isopropyl-β-D-thiogalactopyranoside (IPTG). lac repressor encoded by lacI
   4617..4647    -  promoter       lac promoter: promoter for the E. coli lac operon
   4662..4683    -  protein_bind   CAP binding site: CAP binding activates transcription in the presence of cAMP. E. coli catabolite activator protein
   4696..4788    -  CDS            lacI (fragment): lac repressor; lacI; The lac repressor binds to the lac operator to inhibit transcription in E. coli. This inhibition can be relieved by adding lactose or isopropyl-β-D-thiogalactopyranoside (IPTG).
   4971..5559    -  rep_origin     ori: high-copy-number ColE1/pMB1/pBR322/pUC origin of replication
   5730..6590    -  CDS            AmpR: β-lactamase; bla; confers resistance to ampicillin, carbenicillin, and related antibiotics
   6591..6695    -  promoter       AmpR promoter: bla
   6748..7176    -  rep_origin     f1 ori (sequence partly withheld): f1 bacteriophage origin of replication; arrow indicates direction of (+) strand synthesis
   7181..20      -  CDS            lacZα (fragment) (across the origin): LacZα fragment of β-galactosidase; lacZ fragment
>Addgene plasmid #60657 | pCAG-mNaChBacMut-T2A-tdTomato | depositor full sequence | sequence record 98808 | pCAG-mNaChBacMut-T2A-tdTomato sequence 7316 bps
TGTAAAACGACGGCCAGTGAGCGCGCGTAATACGACTCACTATAGGGCGAATTGGGTACCGGGCCCCCCC
TCGAGGTCGACGGTATCGATAAGCTTCCCTTAATTAACCGTTTAAACAATTCTGCAGGAATCTAGTTATT
AATAGTAATCAATTACGGGGTCATTAGTTCATAGCCCATATATGGAGTTCCGCGTTACATAACTTACGGT
AAATGGCCCGCCTGGCTGACCGCCCAACGACCCCCGCCCATTGACGTCAATAATGACGTATGTTCCCATA
GTAACGCCAATAGGGACTTTCCATTGACGTCAATGGGTGGAGTATTTACGGTAAACTGCCCACTTGGCAG
TACATCAAGTGTATCATATGCCAAGTACGCCCCCTATTGACGTCAATGACGGTAAATGGCCCGCCTGGCA
TTATGCCCAGTACATGACCTTATGGGACTTTCCTACTTGGCAGTACATCTACGTATTAGTCATCGCTATT
ACCATGGTCGAGGTGAGCCCCACGTTCTGCTTCACTCTCCCCATCTCCCCCCCCTCCCCACCCCCAATTT
TGTATTTATTTATTTTTTAATTATTTTGTGCAGCGATGGGGGCGGGGGGGGGGGGGGGGCGCGCGCCAGG
CGGGGCGGGGCGGGGCGAGGGGCGGGGCGGGGCGAGGCGGAGAGGTGCGGCGGCAGCCAATCAGAGCGGC
GCGCTCCGAAAGTTTCCTTTTATGGCGAGGCGGCGGCGGCGGCGGCCCTATAAAAAGCGAAGCGCGCGGC
GGGCGGGGAGTCGCTGCGACGCTGCCTTCGCCCCGTGCCCCGCTCCGCCGCCGCCTCGCGCCGCCCGCCC
CGGCTCTGACTGACCGCGTTACTCCCACAGGTGAGCGGGCGGGACGGCCCTTCTCCTCCGGGCTGTAATT
AGCGCTTGGTTTAATGACGGCTTGTTTCTTTTCTGTGGCTGCGTGAAAGCCTTGAGGGGCTCCGGGAGGG
CCCTTTGTGCGGGGGGAGCGGCTCGGGGGGTGCGTGCGTGTGTGTGTGCGTGGGGAGCGCCGCGTGCGGC
TCCGCGCTGCCCGGCGGCTGTGAGCGCTGCGGGCGCGGCGCGGGGCTTTGTGCGCTCCGCAGTGTGCGCG
AGGGGAGCGCGGCCGGGGGCGGTGCCCCGCGGTGCGGGGGGGGCTGCGAGGGGAACAAAGGCTGCGTGCG
GGGTGTGTGCGTGGGGGGGTGAGCAGGGGGTGTGGGCGCGTCGGTCGGGCTGCAACCCCCCCTGCACCCC
CCTCCCCGAGTTGCTGAGCACGGCCCGGCTTCGGGTGCGGGGCTCCGTACGGGGCGTGGCGCGGGGCTCG
CCGTGCCGGGCGGGGGGTGGCGGCAGGTGGGGGTGCCGGGCGGGGCGGGGCCGCCTCGGGCCGGGGAGGG
CTCGGGGGAGGGGCGCGGCGGCCCCCGGAGCGCCGGCGGCTGTCGAGGCGCGGCGAGCCGCAGCCATTGC
CTTTTATGGTAATCGTGCGAGAGGGCGCAGGGACTTCCTTTGTCCCAAATCTGTGCGGAGCCGAAATCTG
GGAGGCGCCGCCGCACCCCCTCTAGCGGGCGCGGGGCGAAGCGGTGCGGCGCCGGCAGGAAGGAAATGGG
CGGGGAGGGCCTTCGTGCGTCGCCGCGCCGCCGTCCCCTTCTCCCTCTCCAGCCTCGGGGCTGTCCGCGG
GGGGACGGCTGCCTTCGGGGGGGACGGGGCAGGGCGGGGTTCGGCTTCTGGCGTGTGACCGGCGGCTCTA
GAGCCTCTGCTAACCATGTTCATGCCTTCTTCTTTTTCCTACAGCTCCTGGGCAACGTGCTGGTTATTGT
GCTGTCTCATCATTTTGGCAAAGAATTTGATTTGATACCGCGGGCCCGGGCTAGCCGCCACCATGAAAAT
GGAAGCACGCCAGAAACAGAACTCATTCACGTCAAAGATGCAGAAAATTGTCAACCATAGAGCGTTTACT
TTCACCGTCATTGCCCTGATCCTCTTTAATGCACTGATCGTGGGAATCGAAACATATCCGAGGATCTACG
CGGACCACAAGTGGCTCTTTTATCGGATTGACCTCGTCCTGCTTTGGATCTTCACCATCGAGATCGCGAT
GAGGTTTTTGGCGTCGAACCCAAAGTCGGCCTTCTTCCGCAGCTCGTGGAATTGGTTTGATTTTCTGATT
GTCGCGGCTGGGCATATCTTCGCGGGAGCCCAGTTCGTGACAGTATTGCGAATCCTTAGAGTGCTGCGGG
TACTCAGGGCGATCTCCGTCGTCCCCTCCCTGCGCAGACTCGTAGATGCGCTGGTGATGACGATTCCGGC
GTTGGGCAATATCTTGATCTTGATGTCCATCTTCTTCTATATCTTTGCAGTGATCGGGACAATGCTCTTC
CAGCACGTATCGCCTGAATACTTTGGGAACCTCCAGCTTTCGTTGCTGACGCTGTTCCAAGTGGTGACCT
TGAAAAGCTGGGCCAGCGGTGTAATGCGGCCCATTTTTGCAGAGGTGCCCTGGTCATGGCTCTACTTTGT
CTCGTTTGTCCTGATTGGTACTTTTATCATTTTCAATCTTTTCATCGGAGTCATTGTGAACAACGTGGAA
AAGGCGGAGCTTACGGACAATGAGGAAGATGGGGAGGCCGACGGACTTAAACAGGAGATTTCAGCATTGC
GAAAGGATGTAGCCGAACTGAAGAGCTTGCTCAAACAACTTAAGGATATCGGCAGTGGAGAGGGCAGAGG
AAGTCTGCTAACATGCGGTGACGTCGAGGAGAATCCTGGCCCAGCGGATCCCGCCACCATGGTGAGCAAG
GGCGAGGAGGTCATCAAAGAGTTCATGCGCTTCAAGGTGCGCATGGAGGGCTCCATGAACGGCCACGAGT
TCGAGATCGAGGGCGAGGGCGAGGGCCGCCCCTACGAGGGCACCCAGACCGCCAAGCTGAAGGTGACCAA
GGGCGGCCCCCTGCCCTTCGCCTGGGACATCCTGTCCCCCCAGTTCATGTACGGCTCCAAGGCGTACGTG
AAGCACCCCGCCGACATCCCCGATTACAAGAAGCTGTCCTTCCCCGAGGGCTTCAAGTGGGAGCGCGTGA
TGAACTTCGAGGACGGCGGTCTGGTGACCGTGACCCAGGACTCCTCCCTGCAGGACGGCACGCTGATCTA
CAAGGTGAAGATGCGCGGCACCAACTTCCCCCCCGACGGCCCCGTAATGCAGAAGAAGACCATGGGCTGG
GAGGCCTCCACCGAGCGCCTGTACCCCCGCGACGGCGTGCTGAAGGGCGAGATCCACCAGGCCCTGAAGC
TGAAGGACGGCGGCCACTACCTGGTGGAGTTCAAGACCATCTACATGGCCAAGAAGCCCGTGCAACTGCC
CGGCTACTACTACGTGGACACCAAGCTGGACATCACCTCCCACAACGAGGACTACACCATCGTGGAACAG
TACGAGCGCTCCGAGGGCCGCCACCACCTGTTCCTGGGGCATGGCACCGGCAGCACCGGCAGCGGCAGCT
CCGGCACCGCCTCCTCCGAGGACAACAACATGGCCGTCATCAAAGAGTTCATGCGCTTCAAGGTGCGCAT
GGAGGGCTCCATGAACGGCCACGAGTTCGAGATCGAGGGCGAGGGCGAGGGCCGCCCCTACGAGGGCACC
CAGACCGCCAAGCTGAAGGTGACCAAGGGCGGCCCCCTGCCCTTCGCCTGGGACATCCTGTCCCCCCAGT
TCATGTACGGCTCCAAGGCGTACGTGAAGCACCCCGCCGACATCCCCGATTACAAGAAGCTGTCCTTCCC
CGAGGGCTTCAAGTGGGAGCGCGTGATGAACTTCGAGGACGGCGGTCTGGTGACCGTGACCCAGGACTCC
TCCCTGCAGGACGGCACGCTGATCTACAAGGTGAAGATGCGCGGCACCAACTTCCCCCCCGACGGCCCCG
TAATGCAGAAGAAGACCATGGGCTGGGAGGCCTCCACCGAGCGCCTGTACCCCCGCGACGGCGTGCTGAA
GGGCGAGATCCACCAGGCCCTGAAGCTGAAGGACGGCGGCCACTACCTGGTGGAGTTCAAGACCATCTAC
ATGGCCAAGAAGCCCGTGCAACTGCCCGGCTACTACTACGTGGACACCAAGCTGGACATCACCTCCCACA
ACGAGGACTACACCATCGTGGAACAGTACGAGCGCTCCGAGGGCCGCCACCACCTGTTCCTGTACGGCAT
GGACGAGCTGTACAAGTAAGAATTCTAGATAACTGATCATAATCAGCCATACCACATTTGTAGAGGTTTT
ACTTGCTTTAAAAAACCTCCCACACCTCCCCCTGAACCTGAAACATAAAATGAATGCAATTGTTGTTGTT
AACTTGTTTATTGCAGCTTATAATGGTTACAAATAAAGCAATAGCATCACAAATTTCACAAATAAAGCAT
TTTTTTCACTGCATTCTAGTTGTGGTTTGTCCAAACTCATCAATGTATCTTATTTAAATTGGGCGCGCCC
AACTAGTTCTAGAGCGGCCGCCACCGCGGTGGAGCTCCAGCTTTTGTTCCCTTTAGTGAGGGTTAATTTC
GAGCTTGGCGTAATCATGGTCATAGCTGTTTCCTGTGTGAAATTGTTATCCGCTCACAATTCCACACAAC
ATACGAGCCGGAAGCATAAAGTGTAAAGCCTGGGGTGCCTAATGAGTGAGCTAACTCACATTAATTGCGT
TGCGCTCACTGCCCGCTTTCCAGTCGGGAAACCTGTCGTGCCAGCTGCATTAATGAATCGGCCAACGCGC
GGGGAGAGGCGGTTTGCGTATTGGGCGCTCTTCCGCTTCCTCGCTCACTGACTCGCTGCGCTCGGTCGTT
CGGCTGCGGCGAGCGGTATCAGCTCACTCAAAGGCGGTAATACGGTTATCCACAGAATCAGGGGATAACG
CAGGAAAGAACATGTGAGCAAAAGGCCAGCAAAAGGCCAGGAACCGTAAAAAGGCCGCGTTGCTGGCGTT
TTTCCATAGGCTCCGCCCCCCTGACGAGCATCACAAAAATCGACGCTCAAGTCAGAGGTGGCGAAACCCG
ACAGGACTATAAAGATACCAGGCGTTTCCCCCTGGAAGCTCCCTCGTGCGCTCTCCTGTTCCGACCCTGC
CGCTTACCGGATACCTGTCCGCCTTTCTCCCTTCGGGAAGCGTGGCGCTTTCTCATAGCTCACGCTGTAG
GTATCTCAGTTCGGTGTAGGTCGTTCGCTCCAAGCTGGGCTGTGTGCACGAACCCCCCGTTCAGCCCGAC
CGCTGCGCCTTATCCGGTAACTATCGTCTTGAGTCCAACCCGGTAAGACACGACTTATCGCCACTGGCAG
CAGCCACTGGTAACAGGATTAGCAGAGCGAGGTATGTAGGCGGTGCTACAGAGTTCTTGAAGTGGTGGCC
TAACTACGGCTACACTAGAAGGACAGTATTTGGTATCTGCGCTCTGCTGAAGCCAGTTACCTTCGGAAAA
AGAGTTGGTAGCTCTTGATCCGGCAAACAAACCACCGCTGGTAGCGGTGGTTTTTTTGTTTGCAAGCAGC
AGATTACGCGCAGAAAAAAAGGATCTCAAGAAGATCCTTTGATCTTTTCTACGGGGTCTGACGCTCAGTG
GAACGAAAACTCACGTTAAGGGATTTTGGTCATGAGATTATCAAAAAGGATCTTCACCTAGATCCTTTTA
AATTAAAAATGAAGTTTTAAATCAATCTAAAGTATATATGAGTAAACTTGGTCTGACAGTTACCAATGCT
TAATCAGTGAGGCACCTATCTCAGCGATCTGTCTATTTCGTTCATCCATAGTTGCCTGACTCCCCGTCGT
GTAGATAACTACGATACGGGAGGGCTTACCATCTGGCCCCAGTGCTGCAATGATACCGCGAGACCCACGC
TCACCGGCTCCAGATTTATCAGCAATAAACCAGCCAGCCGGAAGGGCCGAGCGCAGAAGTGGTCCTGCAA
CTTTATCCGCCTCCATCCAGTCTATTAATTGTTGCCGGGAAGCTAGAGTAAGTAGTTCGCCAGTTAATAG
TTTGCGCAACGTTGTTGCCATTGCTACAGGCATCGTGGTGTCACGCTCGTCGTTTGGTATGGCTTCATTC
AGCTCCGGTTCCCAACGATCAAGGCGAGTTACATGATCCCCCATGTTGTGCAAAAAAGCGGTTAGCTCCT
TCGGTCCTCCGATCGTTGTCAGAAGTAAGTTGGCCGCAGTGTTATCACTCATGGTTATGGCAGCACTGCA
TAATTCTCTTACTGTCATGCCATCCGTAAGATGCTTTTCTGTGACTGGTGAGTACTCAACCAAGTCATTC
TGAGAATAGTGTATGCGGCGACCGAGTTGCTCTTGCCCGGCGTCAATACGGGATAATACCGCGCCACATA
GCAGAACTTTAAAAGTGCTCATCATTGGAAAACGTTCTTCGGGGCGAAAACTCTCAAGGATCTTACCGCT
GTTGAGATCCAGTTCGATGTAACCCACTCGTGCACCCAACTGATCTTCAGCATCTTTTACTTTCACCAGC
GTTTCTGGGTGAGCAAAAACAGGAAGGCAAAATGCCGCAAAAAAGGGAATAAGGGCGACACGGAAATGTT
GAATACTCATACTCTTCCTTTTTCAATATTATTGAAGCATTTATCAGGGTTATTGTCTCATGAGCGGATA
CATATTTGAATGTATTTAGAAAAATAAACAAATAGGGGTTCCGCGCACATTTCCCCGAAAAGTGCCACCT
AAATTGTAAGCGTTAATATTTTGTTAAAATTCGCGTTAAATTTTTGTTAAATCAGCTCATTTTTTAACCA
ATAGGCCGAAATCGGCAAAATCCCTTATAAATCAAAAGAATAGACCGAGATAGGGT
[37 nt withheld, positions 6847-6883]
AAAGAACGTGGACTCCAACGTCAAAGG
[49 nt withheld, positions 6911-6959]
T
[91 nt withheld, positions 6961-7051]
G
[124 nt withheld, positions 7053-7176]
CCCATTCGCCATTCAGGCTGCGCAACTGTTGGGAAGGGCGATCGGTGCGGGCCTCTTCGCTATTACGCCA
GCTGGCGAAAGGGGGATGTGCTGCAAGGCGATTAAGTTGGGTAACGCCAGGGTTTTCCCAGTCACGACGT
