>Addgene plasmid #60657 | pCAG-mNaChBacMut-T2A-tdTomato | addgene partial sequence | sequence record 98848 | tdTomato-Fwd 5'-ctgttcctgtacggcatgg-3'
ACTGATCATAATCAGCCATACCACATTTGTAGAGGTTTTACTTGCTTTAAAAAACCTCCCACACCTCCCC
CTGAACCTGAAACATAAAATGAATGCAATTGTTGTTGTTAACTTGTTTATTGCAGCTTATAATGGTTACA
AATAAAGCAATAGCATCACAAATTTCACAAATAAAGCATTTTTTTCACTGCATTCTAGTTGTGGTTTGTC
CAAACTCATCAATGTATCTTATTTAAATTGGGCGCGCCCAACTAGTTCTAGAGCGGCCGCCACCGCGGTG
GAGCTCCAGCTTTTGTTCCCTTTAGTGAGGGTTAATTTCGAGCTTGGCGTAATCATGGTCATAGCTGTTT
CCTGTGTGAAATTGTTATCCGCTCACAATTCCACACAACATACGAGCCGGAAGCATAAAGTGTAAAGCCT
GGGGTGCCTAATGAGTGAGCTAACTCACATTAATTGCGTTGCGCTCACTGCCCGCTTTCCAGTCGGGAAA
CCTGTCGTGCCAGCTGCATTAATGAATCGGCCAACGCGCGGGGAGAGGCGGTTTGCGTATTGGGCGCTCT
TCCGCTTCCTCGCTCACTGACTCGCTGCGCTCGGTCGTTCGGCTGCGGCGAGCGGTATCAGCTCACTCAA
AGGCGGTAATACGGTTATCCACAGAATCAGGGGATAACGCAGGAAAGAACATGTGAGCAAAAGGCCAGCA
AAAGGCCAGGAACCGTAAAAAGGCCGCGTT
