>Addgene plasmid #60657 | pCAG-mNaChBacMut-T2A-tdTomato | addgene partial sequence | sequence record 98852 | pCAG-F 5'-GCAACGTGCTGGTTATTGTG-3'
ATTTGATACCGCGGGCCCGGGCTAGCCGCCACCATGAAAATGGAAGCACGCCAGAAACAGAACTCATTCA
CGTCAAAGATGCAGAAAATTGTCAACCATAGAGCGTTTACTTTCACCGTCATTGCCCTGATCCTCTTTAA
TGCACTGATCGTGGGAATCGAAACATATCCGAGGATCTACGCGGACCACAAGTGGCTCTTTTATCGGATT
GACCTCGTCCTGCTTTGGATCTTCACCATCGAGATCGCGATGAGGTTTTTGGCGTCGAACCCAAAGTCGG
CCTTCTTCCGCAGCTCGTGGAATTGGTTTGATTTTCTGATTGTCGCGGCTGGGCATATCTTCGCGGGAGC
CCAGTTCGTGACAGTATTGCGAATCCTTAGAGTGCTGCGGGTACTCAGGGCGATCTCCGTCGTCCCCTCC
CTGCGCAGACTCGTAGATGCGCTGGTGATGACGATTCCGGCGTTGGGCAATATCTTGATCTTGATGTCCA
TCTTCTTCTATATCTTTGCAGTGATCGGGACAATGCTCTTCCAGCACGTATCGCCTGAATACTTTGGGAA
CCTCCAGCTTTCGTTGCTGACGCTGTTCCAAGTGGTGACCTTGAAAAGCTGGGCCAGCGGTGTAA
